Addgene plasmid #246412: pCMV6-AN-HA_WT POLH_deltaGG NEDD8
Purpose: Expresses HA-tagged WT POLH fused to ΔGG NEDD8 in mammalian cells
Depositing lab: Roger Woodgate. Depositing organization: National Institute of Child Health and Human Development (NICHD). Publication: Human DNA polymerase eta is regulated by mutually exclusive mono-ubiquitination and mono-NEDDylation. Moreno NC, Korchak EJ, Latancia MT, D'Orlando DA, Adegbenro T, Barnes RP, Bezsonova I, Woodgate R, Ashton NW. Nucleic Acids Res. 2026 Feb 5;54(4):gkag098. doi: 10.1093/nar/gkag098. PubMed 41693564.
Backbone
  Vector backbone: pCMV6-AN-HA
  Total vector size (bp): 8285
  Vector type: Mammalian Expression
  Selectable markers: Neomycin (select with G418)
Growth in bacteria
  Bacterial resistance: Ampicillin, 100 μg/mL
  Growth temperature: 37°C
  Growth strain: DH5alpha
  Copy number: High Copy
Gene/Insert
  Gene/Insert name: POLH (alt name: DNA polymerase eta)
  Species: H. sapiens (human)
  Mutation: Coding sequence has been optimised for expression in human cells
  Entrez Gene: POLH (a.k.a. RAD30, RAD30A, XP-V, XPV)
  Tag / fusion protein: ΔGG NEDD8 (C terminal on insert); HA (N terminal on backbone)
Terms and licenses: Academic/Nonprofit Terms; Industry Terms: Not Available to Industry
Depositor comments: This plasmid is a variant of pCMV6-AN-DDK_HA POLH (Addgene #201671) with ΔGG NEDD8 fused to the C-terminus of POLH. Please visit https://doi.org/10.1101/2024.10.12.618026 for bioRxiv preprint.
How to cite: pCMV6-AN-HA_WT POLH_deltaGG NEDD8 was a gift from Roger Woodgate (Addgene plasmid # 246412 ; http://n2t.net/addgene:246412 ; RRID:Addgene_246412)
