[The description below was written by a language model from this plasmid's Addgene catalogue record and pLannotate feature annotations shown in this document.]
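Description:
pCMV6-AN-HA_WT POLH_deltaGG NEDD8 is a mammalian expression plasmid of about 8.3 kb built on the pCMV6-AN-HA backbone. It is maintained in E. coli at high copy through a ColE1/pUC-type origin with ampicillin selection from the β-lactamase gene. An f1 origin and remnants of lac sequences (lacZα, lac promoter/operator and lacI fragments) are also present as backbone carry-over. For selection in mammalian cells, an SV40 enhancer/early promoter drives the neomycin phosphotransferase gene, terminated by an SV40 polyadenylation signal, allowing G418 selection of stable transfectants.

The expression cassette uses the human cytomegalovirus immediate-early enhancer and promoter, followed by a T7 promoter, and ends with the human growth hormone polyadenylation signal. The open reading frame begins with a backbone-encoded N-terminal HA epitope; the annotation tool labels this as a fragment of a 3xHA tag, and its short length is consistent with a single HA copy. It continues into wild-type human POLH (DNA polymerase eta, the translesion synthesis polymerase), whose coding sequence has been codon-optimised for human cells. Human NEDD8 is fused directly to the POLH C-terminus and lacks its terminal di-glycine (ΔGG). Because this motif is required for activation and covalent conjugation of ubiquitin-like proteins, the fused NEDD8 cannot be attached to other substrates, so the chimera serves as a stable, linear mimic of mono-NEDDylated polymerase eta.

The depositor describes it as a variant of an earlier HA-POLH plasmid. The associated study examines how mutually exclusive mono-ubiquitination and mono-NEDDylation regulate polymerase eta, so the construct is suited to testing the effects of constitutive NEDD8 attachment in transfected human cells.
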