Features (pLannotate 1.2.2; 21 found; start..end, strand, type, name):
      1..25      +  rep_origin     M13 ori (fragment): M13 bacteriophage origin of replication; arrow indicates direction of (+) strand synthesis
     29..183     -  CDS            lacZα (fragment): LacZα fragment of β-galactosidase; lacZ fragment
    343..722     +  enhancer       CMV enhancer: human cytomegalovirus immediate early enhancer
    724..923     +  promoter       CMV promoter: human cytomegalovirus (CMV) immediate early promoter
    952..970     +  promoter       T7 promoter: promoter for bacteriophage T7 RNA polymerase
   1023..1049    +  CDS            3xHA (fragment): three tandem HA epitope tags
   1068..3206    +  CDS            POLH (sequence partly withheld): POLH_HUMAN - Also known as RAD30, RAD30A, XPV. Experimental evidence at protein level: Swiss-Prot protein existence level 1. DNA polymerase specifically involved in the DNA repair by translesion synthesis (TLS) (PubMed:10385124, PubMed:11743006, PubMed:24449906, PubMed:24553286, PubMed:16357261). Due to low processivity on both damaged and normal DNA, cooperates with the heterotetrameric (REV3L, REV7, POLD2 and POLD3) POLZ complex for complete bypass of DNA lesions. Inserts one or 2 nucleotide(s) opposite the lesion, the primer is further extended by the tetrameric POLZ complex. In the case of
   3207..3443    +  CDS            NEDD8: NEDD8_HUMAN - Experimental evidence at protein level: Swiss-Prot protein existence level 1. Ubiquitin-like protein which plays an important role in cell cycle control and embryogenesis. Covalent attachment to its substrates requires prior activation by the E1 complex UBE1C-APPBP1 and linkage to the E2 enzyme UBE2M. Attachment of NEDD8 to cullins activates their associated E3 ubiquitin ligase activity, and thus promotes polyubiquitination and proteasomal degradation of cyclins and other regulatory proteins. From Homo sapiens (Human).
   3520..4142    +  polyA_signal   hGH poly(A) signal: human growth hormone polyadenylation signal
   4171..4500    +  promoter       SV40 promoter: SV40 enhancer and early promoter
   4567..5358    +  CDS            neo: KKA2_KLEPN - Also known as kan, nptII. Experimental evidence at protein level: Swiss-Prot protein existence level 1. Resistance to kanamycin, neomycin, paromomycin, ribostamycin, butirosin and gentamicin B. From Klebsiella pneumoniae.
   5382..5540    +  CDS            ble (fragment): BLE_KLEPN - Experimental evidence at protein level: Swiss-Prot protein existence level 1. Binding protein with a strong affinity to the bleomycin family of antibiotics. Binds to CL990; an antimitotic-antibiotic compound. From Klebsiella pneumoniae.
   5535..5656    +  polyA_signal   SV40 poly(A) signal: SV40 polyadenylation signal
   5729..5745    -  protein_bind   lac operator: The lac repressor binds to the lac operator to inhibit transcription in E. coli. This inhibition can be relieved by adding lactose or isopropyl-β-D-thiogalactopyranoside (IPTG). lac repressor encoded by lacI
   5753..5783    -  promoter       lac promoter: promoter for the E. coli lac operon
   5798..5819    -  protein_bind   CAP binding site: CAP binding activates transcription in the presence of cAMP. E. coli catabolite activator protein
   5832..5924    -  CDS            lacI (fragment): lac repressor; lacI; The lac repressor binds to the lac operator to inhibit transcription in E. coli. This inhibition can be relieved by adding lactose or isopropyl-β-D-thiogalactopyranoside (IPTG).
   6107..6695    -  rep_origin     ori: high-copy-number ColE1/pMB1/pBR322/pUC origin of replication
   6866..7726    -  CDS            AmpR: β-lactamase; bla; confers resistance to ampicillin, carbenicillin, and related antibiotics
   7727..7831    -  promoter       AmpR promoter: bla
   7858..8286    +  rep_origin     f1 ori (sequence partly withheld): f1 bacteriophage origin of replication; arrow indicates direction of (+) strand synthesis
>Addgene plasmid #246412 | pCMV6-AN-HA_WT POLH_deltaGG NEDD8 | addgene full sequence | sequence record 491853 | Addgene NGS Result
AACAAAATATTAACGCTTACAATTTCCATTCGCCATTCAGGCTGCGCAACTGTTGGGAAGGGCGATCGGT
GCGGGCCTCTTCGCTATTACGCCAGCTGGCGAAAGGGGGATGTGCTGCAAGGCGATTAAGTTGGGTAACG
CCAGGGTTTTCCCAGTCACGACGTTGTAAAACGACGGCCAGTGCCAAGCTGATCTATACATTGAATCAAT
ATTGGCAATTAGCCATATTAGTCATTGGTTATATAGCATAAATCAATATTGGCTATTGGCCATTGCATAC
GTTGTATCTATATCATAATATGTACATTTATATTGGCTCATGTCCAATATGACCGCCATGTTGACATTGA
TTATTGACTAGTTATTAATAGTAATCAATTACGGGGTCATTAGTTCATAGCCCATATATGGAGTTCCGCG
TTACATAACTTACGGTAAATGGCCCGCCTGGCTGACCGCCCAACGACCCCCGCCCATTGACGTCAATAAT
GACGTATGTTCCCATAGTAACGCCAATAGGGACTTTCCATTGACGTCAATGGGTGGAGTATTTACGGTAA
ACTGCCCACTTGGCAGTACATCAAGTGTATCATATGCCAAGTCCGCCCCCTATTGACGTCAATGACGGTA
AATGGCCCGCCTGGCATTATGCCCAGTACATGACCTTACGGGACTTTCCTACTTGGCAGTACATCTACGT
ATTAGTCATCGCTATTACCATGGTGATGCGGTTTTGGCAGTACACCAATGGGCGTGGATAGCGGTTTGAC
TCACGGGGATTTCCAAGTCTCCACCCCATTGACGTCAATGGGAGTTTGTTTTGGCACCAAAATCAACGGG
ACTTTCCAAAATGTCGTAATAACCCCGCCCCGTTGACGCAAATGGGCGGTAGGCGTGTACGGTGGGAGGT
CTATATAAGCAGAGCTCGTTTAGTGAACCGTCAGAATTTTGTAATACGACTCACTATAGGGCGGCCGGGA
ATTCGTCGACTGGATCCGGTACCGAGGAGATCTGCCACCATGTACCCATACGATGTTCCAGATTACGCTG
CGATCGCCGATATCCATATGGCTACAGGACAGGATAGAGTCGTCGCACTGGTGGATATGGATTGTTTCTT
CGTGCAGGTGGAGCAGCGGCAGAACCCTCATCTGCGCAACAAGCCATGCGCTGTGGTCCAGTACAAGTCC
TGGAAAGGCGGGGGAATCATTGCAGTGTCTTATGAGGCCAGAGCTTTCGGAGTCACCAGGAGCATGTGGG
CCGACGATGCCAAGAAGCTGTGCCCCGACCTGCTGCTGGCCCAGGTGAGGGAGTCCCGCGGCAAGGCAAA
TCTGACAAAATACCGAGAAGCCAGTGTGGAGGTCATGGAAATCATGTCACGCTTTGCCGTGATCGAGCGA
GCTAGTATTGACGAGGCCTACGTGGACCTGACCAGCGCCGTGCAGGAGCGGCTCCAGAAGCTCCAGGGAC
AGCCAATCTCAGCCGACCTGCTGCCTAGCACCTACATTGAGGGGCTGCCTCAGGGACCAACCACAGCCGA
GGAAACAGTGCAGAAGGAAGGAATGCGCAAACAGGGCCTGTTCCAGTGGCTGGACAGCCTCCAGATCGAT
AACCTGACATCCCCCGACCTCCAGCTGACTGTGGGAGCAGTGATCGTCGAGGAAATGAGAGCCGCTATTG
AGAGGGAAACAGGCTTCCAGTGCAGCGCCGGGATTTCCCACAATAAGGTGCTGGCAAAACTGGCCTGTGG
CCTGAACAAGCCTAATCGGCAGACTCTGGTGTCACACGGGAGCGTCCCACAGCTGTTTTCCCAGATGCCC
ATCCGAAAGATTCGGTCTCTGGGCGGGAAACTGGGCGCCAGTGTGATCGAGATTCTGGGGATCGAGTACA
TGGGAGAACTGACTCAGTTCACCGAGTCTCAGCTCCAGAGTCACTTTGGCGAAAAGAACGGGTCTTGGCT
GTATGCCATGTGCAGGGGGATCGAGCATGATCCCGTGAAGCCTCGCCAGCTGCCTAAAACCATTGGATGT
AGCAAGAATTTTCCAGGCAAAACTGCACTGGCCACCAGAGAGCAGGTGCAGTGGTGGCTGCTCCAGCTGG
CCCAGGAACTGGAGGAACGCCTGACTAAGGACCGAAACGACAATGATCGGGTGGCTACCCAGCTGGTGGT
CAGCATCCGGGTCCAGGGGGATAAAAGACTGAGCTCCCTGCGGAGATGCTGTGCCCTGACAAGGTACGAC
GCTCACAAGATGTCCCATGATGCTTTCACTGTGATCAAAAACTGCAATACCTCCGGCATCCAGACAGAGT
GGTCTCCCCCTCTGACCATGCTGTTCCTGTGCGCCACAAAGTTTAGTGCTTCAGCACCCTCTAGTTCAAC
AGACATTACTTCTTTTCTGAGCTCCGATCCTTCTAGTCTGCCAAAGGTGCCCGTCACTTCAAGCGAGGCT
AAAACCCAGGGAAGCGGCCCCGCTGTGACAGCAACTAAGAAAGCAACTACCTCCCTGGAATCTTTCTTTC
AGAAGGCAGCCGAGAGACAGAAGGTCAAAGAAGCCAGCCTGTCCTCTCTGACCGCTCCCACACAGGCACC
TATGAGCAACTCCCCTTCTAAACCATCTCTGCCCTTCCAGACCAGTCAGTCAACCGGCACAGAGCCCTTC
TTTAAGCAGAAAAGTCTGCTGCTGAAGCAGAAACAGCTGAACAATAGTTCAGTGAGCTCCCCACAGCAGA
ACCCCTGGTCAAATTGCAAGGCCCTGCCTAATAGCCTGCCAACTGAGTACCCCGGGTGCGTGCCTGTCTG
TGAAGGAGTGAGCAAGCTGGAGGAATCTAGTAAAGCCACCCCTGCTGAGATGGACCTGGCTCACAACAGC
CAGTCCATGCATGCTAGCAGCGCTTCTAAGAGTGTTCTGGAAGTCACACAGAAAGCCACTCCAAATCCCA
GCCTGCTGGCCGCC
[93 nt withheld, positions 2955-3047]
AAGAGCTTCCTCCAGCCTCACTCCTCTAACCCACAGGTGGTCAGTGCCGTGTCACATCAGGGCAAGAGGA
ACCCTAAATCCCCACTGGCTTGTACAAATAAGAGACCAAGACCCGAAGGAATGCAGACCCTGGAGAGCTT
TTTCAAACCGTTAACTCACATGCTGATTAAAGTGAAGACGCTGACCGGAAAGGAGATTGAGATTGACATT
GAACCTACAGACAAGGTGGAGCGAATCAAGGAGCGTGTGGAGGAGAAAGAGGGAATCCCCCCACAACAGC
AGAGGCTCATCTACAGTGGCAAGCAGATGAATGATGAGAAGACAGCAGCTGATTACAAGATTTTAGGTGG
TTCAGTCCTTCACCTGGTGTTGGCTCTGAGATAAGGATCCAAGCTTCTCGAGACGCGTTAAGCGGCCGCA
CTCGAGGTTTAAACGGCCGGCCGCGGTCATAGCTGTTTCCTGAACAGATCCCGGGTGGCATCCCTGTGAC
CCCTCCCCAGTGCCTCTCCTGGCCCTGGAAGTTGCCACTCCAGTGCCCACCAGCCTTGTCCTAATAAAAT
TAAGTTGCATCATTTTGTCTGACTAGGTGTCCTTCTATAATATTATGGGGTGGAGGGGGGTGGTATGGAG
CAAGGGGCAAGTTGGGAAGACAACCTGTAGGGCCTGCGGGGTCTATTGGGAACCAAGCTGGAGTGCAGTG
GCACAATCTTGGCTCACTGCAATCTCCGCCTCCTGGGTTCAAGCGATTCTCCTGCCTCAGCCTCCCGAGT
TGTTGGGATTCCAGGCATGCATGACCAGGCTCAGCTAATTTTTGTTTTTTTGGTAGAGACGGGGTTTCAC
CATATTGGCCAGGCTGGTCTCCAACTCCTAATCTCAGGTGATCTACCCACCTTGGCCTCCCAAATTGCTG
GGATTACAGGCGTGAACCACTGCTCCCTTCCCTGTCCTTCTGATTTTAAAATAACTATACCAGCAGGAGG
ACGTCCAGACACAGCATAGGCTACCTGGCCATGCCCAACCGGTGGGACATTTGAGTTGCTTGCTTGGCAC
TGTCCTCTCATGCGTTGGGTCCACTCAGTAGATGCCTGTTGAATTGGGTACGCGGCCAGCTTGGCTGTGG
AATGTGTGTCAGTTAGGGTGTGGAAAGTCCCCAGGCTCCCCAGCAGGCAGAAGTATGCAAAGCATGCATC
TCAATTAGTCAGCAACCAGGTGTGGAAAGTCCCCAGGCTCCCCAGCAGGCAGAAGTATGCAAAGCATGCA
TCTCAATTAGTCAGCAACCATAGTCCCGCCCCTAACTCCGCCCATCCCGCCCCTAACTCCGCCCAGTTCC
GCCCATTCTCCGCCCCATGGCTGACTAATTTTTTTTATTTATGCAGAGGCCGAGGCCGCCTCGGCCTCTG
AGCTATTCCAGAAGTAGTGAGGAGGCTTTTTTGGAGGCCTAGGCTTTTGCAAAAAGCTCCCGGGAGCTTG
TATATCCATTTTCGGATCTGATCAAGAGACAGGATGAGGATCGTTTCGCATGATTGAACAAGATGGATTG
CACGCAGGTTCTCCGGCCGCTTGGGTGGAGAGGCTATTCGGCTATGACTGGGCACAACAGACAATCGGCT
GCTCTGATGCCGCCGTGTTCCGGCTGTCAGCGCAGGGGCGCCCGGTTCTTTTTGTCAAGACCGACCTGTC
CGGTGCCCTGAATGAACTGCAGGACGAGGCAGCGCGGCTATCGTGGCTGGCCACGACGGGCGTTCCTTGC
GCAGCTGTGCTCGACGTTGTCACTGAAGCGGGAAGGGACTGGCTGCTATTGGGCGAAGTGCCGGGGCAGG
ATCTCCTGTCATCTCACCTTGCTCCTGCCGAGAAAGTATCCATCATGGCTGATGCAATGCGGCGGCTGCA
TACGCTTGATCCGGCTACCTGCCCATTCGACCACCAAGCGAAACATCGCATCGAGCGAGCACGTACTCGG
ATGGAAGCCGGTCTTGTCGATCAGGATGATCTGGACGAAGAGCATCAGGGGCTCGCGCCAGCCGAACTGT
TCGCCAGGCTCAAGGCGCGCATGCCCGACGGCGAGGATCTCGTCGTGACCCATGGCGATGCCTGCTTGCC
GAATATCATGGTGGAAAATGGCCGCTTTTCTGGATTCATCGACTGTGGCCGGCTGGGTGTGGCCGACCGC
TATCAGGACATAGCGTTGGCTACCCGTGATATTGCTGAAGAGCTTGGCGGCGAATGGGCTGACCGCTTCC
TCGTGCTTTACGGTATCGCCGCTCCCGATTCGCAGCGCATCGCCTTCTATCGCCTTCTTGACGAGTTCTT
CTGAGCGGGACTCTGGGGTTCGAAATGACCGACCAAGCGACGCCCAACCTGCCATCACGAGATTTCGATT
CCACCGCCGCCTTCTATGAAAGGTTGGGCTTCGGAATCGTTTTCCGGGACGCCGGCTGGATGATCCTCCA
GCGCGGGGATCTCATGCTGGAGTTCTTCGCCCACCCCAACTTGTTTATTGCAGCTTATAATGGTTACAAA
TAAAGCAATAGCATCACAAATTTCACAAATAAAGCATTTTTTTCACTGCATTCTAGTTGTGGTTTGTCCA
AACTCATCAATGTATCTTATCATGTCTGTATACCGTCGACCTCTAGCTAGAGCTTGGCGTAATCATGGTC
ATAGCTGTTTCCTGTGTGAAATTGTTATCCGCTCACAATTCCACACAACATACGAGCCGGAAGCATAAAG
TGTAAAGCCTGGGGTGCCTAATGAGTGAGCTAACTCACATTAATTGCGTTGCGCTCACTGCCCGCTTTCC
AGTCGGGAAACCTGTCGTGCCAGCTGCATTAATGAATCGGCCAACGCGCGGGGAGAGGCGGTTTGCGTAT
TGGGCGCTCTTCCGCTTCCTCGCTCACTGACTCGCTGCGCTCGGTCGTTCGGCTGCGGCGAGCGGTATCA
GCTCACTCAAAGGCGGTAATACGGTTATCCACAGAATCAGGGGATAACGCAGGAAAGAACATGTGAGCAA
AAGGCCAGCAAAAGGCCAGGAACCGTAAAAAGGCCGCGTTGCTGGCGTTTTTCCATAGGCTCCGCCCCCC
TGACGAGCATCACAAAAATCGACGCTCAAGTCAGAGGTGGCGAAACCCGACAGGACTATAAAGATACCAG
GCGTTTCCCCCTGGAAGCTCCCTCGTGCGCTCTCCTGTTCCGACCCTGCCGCTTACCGGATACCTGTCCG
CCTTTCTCCCTTCGGGAAGCGTGGCGCTTTCTCATAGCTCACGCTGTAGGTATCTCAGTTCGGTGTAGGT
CGTTCGCTCCAAGCTGGGCTGTGTGCACGAACCCCCCGTTCAGCCCGACCGCTGCGCCTTATCCGGTAAC
TATCGTCTTGAGTCCAACCCGGTAAGACACGACTTATCGCCACTGGCAGCAGCCACTGGTAACAGGATTA
GCAGAGCGAGGTATGTAGGCGGTGCTACAGAGTTCTTGAAGTGGTGGCCTAACTACGGCTACACTAGAAG
AACAGTATTTGGTATCTGCGCTCTGCTGAAGCCAGTTACCTTCGGAAAAAGAGTTGGTAGCTCTTGATCC
GGCAAACAAACCACCGCTGGTAGCGGTGGTTTTTTTGTTTGCAAGCAGCAGATTACGCGCAGAAAAAAAG
GATCTCAAGAAGATCCTTTGATCTTTTCTACGGGGTCTGACGCTCAGTGGAACGAAAACTCACGTTAAGG
GATTTTGGTCATGAGATTATCAAAAAGGATCTTCACCTAGATCCTTTTAAATTAAAAATGAAGTTTTAAA
TCAATCTAAAGTATATATGAGTAAACTTGGTCTGACAGTTACCAATGCTTAATCAGTGAGGCACCTATCT
CAGCGATCTGTCTATTTCGTTCATCCATAGTTGCCTGACTCCCCGTCGTGTAGATAACTACGATACGGGA
GGGCTTACCATCTGGCCCCAGTGCTGCAATGATACCGCGAGACCCACGCTCACCGGCTCCAGATTTATCA
GCAATAAACCAGCCAGCCGGAAGGGCCGAGCGCAGAAGTGGTCCTGCAACTTTATCCGCCTCCATCCAGT
CTATTAATTGTTGCCGGGAAGCTAGAGTAAGTAGTTCGCCAGTTAATAGTTTGCGCAACGTTGTTGCCAT
TGCTACAGGCATCGTGGTGTCACGCTCGTCGTTTGGTATGGCTTCATTCAGCTCCGGTTCCCAACGATCA
AGGCGAGTTACATGATCCCCCATGTTGTGCAAAAAAGCGGTTAGCTCCTTCGGTCCTCCGATCGTTGTCA
GAAGTAAGTTGGCCGCAGTGTTATCACTCATGGTTATGGCAGCACTGCATAATTCTCTTACTGTCATGCC
ATCCGTAAGATGCTTTTCTGTGACTGGTGAGTACTCAACCAAGTCATTCTGAGAATAGTGTATGCGGCGA
CCGAGTTGCTCTTGCCCGGCGTCAATACGGGATAATACCGCGCCACATAGCAGAACTTTAAAAGTGCTCA
TCATTGGAAAACGTTCTTCGGGGCGAAAACTCTCAAGGATCTTACCGCTGTTGAGATCCAGTTCGATGTA
ACCCACTCGTGCACCCAACTGATCTTCAGCATCTTTTACTTTCACCAGCGTTTCTGGGTGAGCAAAAACA
GGAAGGCAAAATGCCGCAAAAAAGGGAATAAGGGCGACACGGAAATGTTGAATACTCATACTCTTCCTTT
TTCAATATTATTGAAGCATTTATCAGGGTTATTGTCTCATGAGCGGATACATATTTGAATGTATTTAGAA
AAATAAACAAATAGGGGTTCCGCGCACATTTCCCCGAAAAGTGCCACCTG
[124 nt withheld, positions 7858-7981]
C
[91 nt withheld, positions 7983-8073]
A
[49 nt withheld, positions 8075-8123]
CCTTTGACGTTGGAGTCCACGTTCTTT
[37 nt withheld, positions 8151-8187]
ACCCTATCTCGGTCTATTCTTTTGATTTATAAGGGATTTTGCCGATTTCGGCCTATTGGTTAAAAAATGA
GCTGATTTAACAAAAATTTAACGCGAATTTT
